Addgene plasmid #198632: pBad-HaloGFP-Ca0.5
Purpose: Green fluorescent Ca2+ ion indicator for bacterial expression.
Depositing lab: Robert Campbell. Depositing organization: The University of Tokyo. Publication: Chemigenetic indicators based on synthetic chelators and green fluorescent protein. Zhu W, Takeuchi S, Imai S, Terada T, Ueda T, Nasu Y, Terai T, Campbell RE. Nat Chem Biol. 2023 Jan;19(1):38-44. doi: 10.1038/s41589-022-01134-z. Epub 2022 Sep 22. PubMed 36138142.
Backbone
  Vector backbone: PBad
  Backbone manufacturer: Invitrogen
  Backbone size w/o insert (bp): 4000
  Vector type: Bacterial Expression
Growth in bacteria
  Bacterial resistance: Ampicillin, 100 μg/mL
  Growth temperature: 37°C
  Growth strain: DH5alpha
  Copy number: High Copy
Gene/Insert
  Gene/Insert name: HaloGFP-Ca0.5
  Species: Synthetic
  Insert size (bp): 1620
  Promoter: araBAD promoter
  Cloning method: Gibson Cloning
  Sequencing primers: 5′ pBAD forward; 3′ pBAD Reverse
Terms and licenses: Academic/Nonprofit Terms; Industry Terms: Not Available to Industry
How to cite: pBad-HaloGFP-Ca0.5 was a gift from Robert Campbell (Addgene plasmid # 198632 ; http://n2t.net/addgene:198632 ; RRID:Addgene_198632)
