[The description below was written by a language model from this plasmid's Addgene catalogue record and pLannotate feature annotations shown in this document.]
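Description:
pBad-HaloGFP-Ca0.5 is a bacterial expression plasmid built on the Invitrogen pBAD backbone, carrying a synthetic green fluorescent Ca2+ indicator under arabinose-inducible control. It is maintained in E. coli through a ColE1/pMB1-type high-copy origin and selected with ampicillin via the β-lactamase (AmpR) gene and its own promoter. The sequenced record is 5,687 nt. The backbone also retains the pBR322 bom region and a small remnant of rop. The araC regulator is encoded divergently from the araBAD promoter, so transcription of the insert is repressed without L-arabinose and switched on when it is added.

The roughly 1.6 kb insert is annotated as a GFP sequence (matched to cEGFP) flanked by two HaloTag fragments, meaning the fluorescent protein is inserted within the HaloTag self-labelling dehalogenase rather than fused to one end. HaloTag forms a covalent bond with chloroalkane-bearing ligands. According to the associated publication title, these chemigenetic indicators combine GFP with synthetic chelators, so the Ca2+-sensing element is presumably supplied as a HaloTag ligand rather than encoded in the plasmid, although the record does not describe the ligand or the meaning of the "0.5" designation.

Upstream of the insert lies the standard pBAD N-terminal leader. It includes a short fragment consistent with a His tag (annotated as part of a composite tag), the T7 gene 10 leader that promotes efficient translation, and the Xpress epitope with an enterokinase cleavage site, all of which are useful for purification and detection. The rrnB T1 and T2 terminators end the transcript. The plasmid is intended for producing the indicator protein in bacteria.
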