Features (pLannotate 1.2.2; 16 found; start..end, strand, type, name):
     22..306     +  promoter       araBAD promoter: araBAD; promoter of the L-arabinose operon of E. coli; the araC regulatory gene is transcribed in the opposite direction (Guzman et al., 1995)
    352..372     +  CDS            capTEV™ (fragment): composite tag for in vivo biotinylation, TEV protease cleavage, and 6xHis tagging
    373..405     +  CDS            T7 tag (gene 10 leader): leader peptide from bacteriophage T7 gene 10 promotes efficient translation in E. coli
    409..432     +  CDS            Xpress™ tag: Xpress™ epitope tag, including an enterokinase recognition and cleavage site
    448..874     +  CDS            HaloTag® (fragment): modified bacterial dehalogenase that forms covalent bonds with chloroalkane derivatives
    877..1602    +  CDS            cEGFP: cEGFP is a basic (constitutively fluorescent) green fluorescent protein published in 2008, derived from Aequorea victoria.
   1618..2067    +  CDS            HaloTag® (fragment): modified bacterial dehalogenase that forms covalent bonds with chloroalkane derivatives
   2160..2275    +  ncRNA          5S rRNA: Accession: RF00001 - 5S ribosomal RNA
   2279..2365    +  terminator     rrnB T1 terminator: Escherichia coli rrnB; transcription terminator T1 from the E. coli rrnB gene
   2457..2484    +  terminator     rrnB T2 terminator: transcription terminator T2 from the E. coli rrnB gene
   2503..2594    +  promoter       AmpR promoter: bla
   2595..3455    +  CDS            AmpR: β-lactamase; bla; confers resistance to ampicillin, carbenicillin, and related antibiotics
   3626..4214    +  rep_origin     ori: high-copy-number ColE1/pMB1/pBR322/pUC origin of replication
   4400..4540    -  misc_feature   bom: basis of mobility region from pBR322
   4642..4682    -  CDS            rop (fragment): Rop protein, which maintains plasmids at low copy number; rop
   4804..5682    -  CDS            araC: L-arabinose regulatory protein; araC
>Addgene plasmid #198632 | pBad-HaloGFP-Ca0.5 | addgene full sequence | sequence record 389886 | Addgene NGS Result
TCATACTCCCGCCATTCAGAGAAGAAACCAATTGTCCATATTGCATCAGACATTGCCGTCACTGCGTCTT
TTACTGGCTCTTCTCGCTAACCAAACCGGTAACCCCGCTTATTAAAAGCATTCTGTAACAAAGCGGGACC
AAAGCCATGACAAAAACGCGTAACAAAAGTGTCTATAATCACGGCAGAAAAGTCCACATTGATTATTTGC
ACGGCGTCACACTTTGCTATGCCATAGCATTTTTATCCATAAGATTAGCGGATCCTACCTGACGCTTTTT
ATCGCAACTCTCTACTGTTTCTCCATACCCGTTTTTTGGGCTAACAGGAGGAATTAACCATGGGGGGTTC
TCATCATCATCATCATCATGGTATGGCTAGCATGACTGGTGGACAGCAAATGGGTCGGGATCTGTACGAC
GATGACGATAAGGATCCGAGCTCGAGAATGGCAGAAATCGGTACTGGCTTTCCATTCGACCCCCATTATG
TGGAAGTCCTGGGCGAGCGCATGCACTACGTCGATGTTGGTCCGCGCGATGGCACCCCTGTGCTGTTCCT
GCACGGTAACCCGACCTCCTCCTACGTGTGGCGCAACATCATCCCGCATGTTGCACCGACCCATCGCTGC
ATTGCTCCAGACCTGATCGGTATGGGCAAATCCGACAAACCAGACCTGGGTTATTTCTTCGACGACCACG
TCCGCTTCATGGATGCCTTCATCGAAGCCCTGGGTCTGGAAGAGGTCGTCCTGGTCATTCACGACTGGGG
CTCCGCTCTGGGTTTCCACTGGGCCAAGCGCAATCCAGAGCGCGTCAAAGGTATTGCATTTATGGAGTTC
ATCCGCCCTATCCCGACCTGGGACGAATGGCCAGGTGAAAACGTCTATATCAAGGCCGACAAGCAGAAGA
ACGGCATCAAGGCGAACTTCAAGATCCGCCACAACATCGAGGACGGCGGCGTGCAGGCTGCCTACCACTA
CCAGCAGAACACCCCCATCGGCGACGGCCCCGTGCTGCTGCCCGACAACCACACTCTGAGCGTCCAGTCC
AAACTTTCGAAAGACCCCAACGAGAAGCGCGATCACATGGTCCTGCTGGAGTTCGTGACCGCCGCCGGGA
TCACTCTCGGCATGGACGAGCTGTACAAGGGCGGTACCGGAGGGAGCATGGTGAGCAAGGGCGAGGAGCT
GTTCACCGGGGTGGTGCCCATCCTGGTCGAGCTGGACGGCGACGTAAACGGCCACAAGTTCAGCGTGTCC
GGCGAGGGTGAGGGCGATGCCACCTACGGCAAGCTGACCCTGAAGTTCATCTGCACCACCGGCAAGCTGC
CCGTGCCCTGGCCCACCCTCGTGACCACCCTGACCTACGGCGTGCAGTGCTTCAGCCGCTACCCCGACCA
CATGAAGCAGCACGACTTCTTCAAGTCCGCCATGCCCGAAGGCTACATCCAGGAGCGCACCATCTTCTTC
GGTGACGACGGCAACTACAAGACCCGCGCCGAGGTGAAGTTCGAGGGCGACACCCTGGTGAACCGCATCG
AGCTGAAGGGCATCGACTTCAAGGAGGACGGCAACATCCTGGGGCATAAGCTGGAGTACAACCTTGGCGC
TGGTGGTACCTTCCAGGCCTTCCGCACCACCGACGTCGGCCGCAAGCTGATCATCGATCAGAACGTTTTT
ATCGAGGGTACGCTGCCGATGGGTGTCGTCCGCCCGCTGACTGAAGTCGAGATGGACCATTACCGCGAGC
CGTTCCTGAATCCTGTTGACCGCGAGCCACTGTGGCGCTTCCCAAACGAGCTGCCAATCGCCGGTGAGCC
AGCGAACATCGTCGCGCTGGTCGAAGAATACATGGACTGGCTGCACCAGTCCCCTGTCCCGAAGCTGCTG
TTCTGGGGCACCCCAGGCGTTCTGATCCCACCGGCCGAAGCCGCTCGCCTGGCCAAAAGCCTGCCTAACT
GCAAGGCTGTGGACATCGGCCCGGGTCTGAATCTGCTGCAAGAAGACAACCCGGACCTGATCGGCAGCGA
GATCGCGCGCTGGCTGTCGACGCTGGAGATTTCCGGCTGAAAGCTTGGCTGTTTTGGCGGATGAGAGAAG
ATTTTCAGCCTGATACAGATTAAATCAGAACGCAGAAGCGGTCTGATAAAACAGAATTTGCCTGGCGGCA
GTAGCGCGGTGGTCCCACCTGACCCCATGCCGAACTCAGAAGTGAAACGCCGTAGCGCCGATGGTAGTGT
GGGGTCTCCCCATGCGAGAGTAGGGAACTGCCAGGCATCAAATAAAACGAAAGGCTCAGTCGAAAGACTG
GGCCTTTCGTTTTATCTGTTGTTTGTCGGTGAACGCTCTCCTGAGTAGGACAAATCCGCCGGGAGCGGAT
TTGAACGTTGCGAAGCAACGGCCCGGAGGGTGGCGGGCAGGACGCCCGCCATAAACTGCCAGGCATCAAA
TTAAGCAGAAGGCCATCCTGACGGATGGCCTTTTTGCGTTTCTACAAACTCTTTTGTTTATTTTTCTAAA
TACATTCAAATATGTATCCGCTCATGAGACAATAACCCTGATAAATGCTTCAATAATATTGAAAAAGGAA
GAGTATGAGTATTCAACATTTCCGTGTCGCCCTTATTCCCTTTTTTGCGGCATTTTGCCTTCCTGTTTTT
GCTCACCCAGAAACGCTGGTGAAAGTAAAAGATGCTGAAGATCAGTTGGGTGCACGAGTGGGTTACATCG
AACTGGATCTCAACAGCGGTAAGATCCTTGAGAGTTTTCGCCCCGAAGAACGTTTTCCAATGATGAGCAC
TTTTAAAGTTCTGCTATGTGGCGCGGTATTATCCCGTGTTGACGCCGGGCAAGAGCAACTCGGTCGCCGC
ATACACTATTCTCAGAATGACTTGGTTGAGTACTCACCAGTCACAGAAAAGCATCTTACGGATGGCATGA
CAGTAAGAGAATTATGCAGTGCTGCCATAACCATGAGTGATAACACTGCGGCCAACTTACTTCTGACAAC
GATCGGAGGACCGAAGGAGCTAACCGCTTTTTTGCACAACATGGGGGATCATGTAACTCGCCTTGATCGT
TGGGAACCGGAGCTGAATGAAGCCATACCAAACGACGAGCGTGACACCACGATGCCTGTAGCAATGGCAA
CAACGTTGCGCAAACTATTAACTGGCGAACTACTTACTCTAGCTTCCCGGCAACAATTAATAGACTGGAT
GGAGGCGGATAAAGTTGCAGGACCACTTCTGCGCTCGGCCCTTCCGGCTGGCTGGTTTATTGCTGATAAA
TCTGGAGCCGGTGAGCGTGGGTCTCGCGGTATCATTGCAGCACTGGGGCCAGATGGTAAGCCCTCCCGTA
TCGTAGTTATCTACACGACGGGGAGTCAGGCAACTATGGATGAACGAAATAGACAGATCGCTGAGATAGG
TGCCTCACTGATTAAGCATTGGTAACTGTCAGACCAAGTTTACTCATATATACTTTAGATTGATTTAAAA
CTTCATTTTTAATTTAAAAGGATCTAGGTGAAGATCCTTTTTGATAATCTCATGACCAAAATCCCTTAAC
GTGAGTTTTCGTTCCACTGAGCGTCAGACCCCGTAGAAAAGATCAAAGGATCTTCTTGAGATCCTTTTTT
TCTGCGCGTAATCTGCTGCTTGCAAACAAAACAACCACCGCTACCAGCGGTGGTTTGTTTGCCGGATCAA
GAGCTACCAACTCTTTTTCCGAAGGTAACTGGCTTCAGCAGAGCGCAGATACCAAATACTGTCCTTCTAG
TGTAGCCGTAGTTAGGCCACCACTTCAAGAACTCTGTAGCACCGCCTACATACCTCGCTCTGCTAATCCT
GTTACCAGTGGCTGCTGCCAGTGGCGATAAGTCGTGTCTTACCGGGTTGGACTCAAGACGATAGTTACCG
GATAAGGCGCAGCGGTCGGGCTGAACGGGGGGTTCGTGCACACAGCCCAGCTTGGAGCGAACGACCTACA
CCGAACTGAGATACCTACAGCGTGAGCTATGAGAAAGCGCCACGCTTCCCGAAGGGAGAAAGGCGGACAG
GTATCCGGTAAGCGGCAGGGTCGGAACAGGAGAGCGCACGAGGGAGCTTCCAGGGGGAAACGCCTGGTAT
CTTTATAGTCCTGTCGGGTTTCGCCACCTCTGACTTGAGCGTCGATTTTTGTGATGCTCGTCAGGGGGGC
GGAGCCTATGGAAAAACGCCAGCAACGCGGCCTTTTTACGGTTCCTGGCCTTTTGCTGGCCTTTTGCTCA
CATGTTCTTTCCTGCGTTATCCCCTGATTCTGTGGATAACCGTATTACCGCCTTTGAGTGAGCTGATACC
GCTCGCCGCAGCCGAACGACCGAGCGCAGCGAGTCAGTGAGCGAGGAAGCGGAAGAGCGCCTGATGCGGT
ATTTTCTCCTTACGCATCTGTGCGGTATTTCACACCGCATATGGTGCACTCTCAGTACAATCTGCTCTGA
TGCCGCATAGTTAAGCCAGTATACACTCCGCTATCGCTACGTGACTGGGTCATGGCTGCGCCCCGACACC
CGCCAACACCCGCTGACGCGCCCTGACGGGCTTGTCTGCTCCCGGCATCCGCTTACAGACAAGCTGTGAC
CGTCTCCGGGAGCTGCATGTGTCAGAGGTTTTCACCGTCATCACCGAAACGCGCGAGGCAGCAGATCAAT
TCGCGCGCGAAGGCGAAGCGGCATGCATAATGTGCCTGTCAAATGGACGAAGCAGGGATTCTGCAAACCC
TATGCTACTCCGTCAAGCCGTCAATTGTCTGATTCGTTACCAATTATGACAACTTGACGGCTACATCATT
CACTTTTTCTTCACAACCGGCACGGAACTCGCTCGGGCTGGCCCCGGTGCATTTTTTAAATACCCGCGAG
AAATAGAGTTGATCGTCAAAACCAACATTGCGACCGACGGTGGCGATAGGCATCCGGGTGGTGCTCAAAA
GCAGCTTCGCCTGGCTGATACGTTGGTCCTCGCGCCAGCTTAAGACGCTAATCCCTAACTGCTGGCGGAA
AAGATGTGACAGACGCGACGGCGACAAGCAAACATGCTGTGCGACGCTGGAGATTTCAAAATTGCTGTCT
GCCAGGTGATCGCTGATGTACTGACAAGCCTCGCGTACCCGATTATCCATCGGTGGATGGAGCGACTCGT
TAATCGCTTCCATGCGCCGCAGTAACAATTGCTCAAGCAGATTTATCGCCAGCAGCTCCGAATAGCGCCC
TTCCCCTTGCCCGGCGTTAATGATTTGCCCAAACAGGTCGCTGAAATGCGGCTGGTGCGCTTCATCCGGG
CGAAAGAACCCCGTATTGGCAAATATTGACGGCCAGTTAAGCCATTCATGCCAGTAGGCGCGCGGACGAA
AGTAAACCCACTGGTGATACCATTCGCGAGCCTCCGGATGACGACCGTAGTGATGAATCTCTCCTGGCGG
GAACAGCAAAATATCACCCGGTCGGCAAACAAATTCTCGTCCCTGATTTTTCACCACCCCCTGACCGCGA
ATGGTGAGATTGAGAATATAACCTTTCATTCCCAGCGGTCGGTCGATAAAAAAATCGAGATAACCGTTGG
CCTCAATCGGCGTTAAACCCGCCACCAGATGGGCATTAAACGAGTATCCCGGCAGCAGGGGATCATTTTG
CGCTTCAGCCATACTTT
